Addgene plasmid #164227: pSC201plus
Purpose: (Empty Backbone) Integrative plasmid to introduce modified rhamnose-inducible promoter into bacterial genomes. Harbours enhanced rhaS binding site and encodes T7 gene10 stem loop in mRNA for enhanced expression
Depositing lab: Silvia Cardona. Depositing organization: University of Manitoba. Publication: Improved dynamic range of a rhamnose-inducible promoter for gene expression in Burkholderia. Hogan AM, Jeffers KR, Palacios A, Cardona ST. Appl Environ Microbiol. 2021 Jun 30:AEM0064721. doi: 10.1128/AEM.00647-21. PubMed 34190606.
Backbone
  Vector backbone: pSC201
  Backbone manufacturer: Miguel Valvano and Silvia Cardona
  Backbone size (bp): 5461
  Modifications to backbone: Upstream of PrhaBAD, exchanged rhaI2 site for rhaI1 (resulting in two rhaI1 sites). Downstream of PrhaBAD, added T7 gene 10 stem loop as 5' extension of mRNA.
  Vector type: Bacterial Expression, Synthetic Biology
  Promoter: Rhamnose-inducible
Growth in bacteria
  Bacterial resistance: Trimethoprim, 50 μg/mL
  Growth temperature: 37°C
  Growth strain: Pir1
  Copy number: Low Copy
Gene/Insert
  Sequencing primers: 5′ GTTCTATCGCCACGGACG; 3′ AACAAGCCAGGGATGTAACG
Resource information
  A portion of this plasmid was derived from a plasmid made by: Flannagan et al. (2007) from University of Western Ontario. The oriR6K and oriT were cloned from pGPΩTp (Addgene plasmid #130660).
Terms and licenses: Academic/Nonprofit Terms; Industry Terms: Not Available to Industry
Depositor comments: This plasmid is derived from pSC201, which itself was made by cloning oriR6K and oriT from pGPΩTp (available on Addgene as plasmid #130660). pGPΩTp constructed by Flannagan et al. (2007). Originally from University of Western Ontario.
How to cite: pSC201plus was a gift from Silvia Cardona (Addgene plasmid # 164227 ; http://n2t.net/addgene:164227 ; RRID:Addgene_164227)
