[The description below was written by a language model from this plasmid's Addgene catalogue record and pLannotate feature annotations shown in this document.]
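Description:
pSC201plus is an empty-backbone, integrative (suicide-type) bacterial plasmid derived from pSC201. It is designed to place a modified rhamnose-inducible promoter into bacterial genomes, and the associated work concerns gene expression in Burkholderia. It replicates from the R6K γ origin, which functions only when the pi initiator protein is supplied, so it is maintained at low copy in pir-expressing E. coli hosts and cannot replicate in recipients that lack pi. In such recipients it persists only by integrating into the chromosome. Selection is by trimethoprim resistance, conferred by a dhfrIIb-type dihydrofolate reductase gene that lies downstream of an annotated class 1 integron Pc promoter. An incP oriT with adjacent traJ, traK and a partial traI allows conjugative mobilisation from a donor that provides the remaining transfer functions. According to the record, the oriR6K and oriT segments came from pGPΩTp. Short fragments of tet, rop and bom, plus a lac operator, are also annotated and appear to be leftovers from earlier cloning steps.

The regulatory payload is the E. coli rhamnose system. rhaS and rhaR encode the L-rhamnose-responsive activators that drive PrhaBAD. Relative to pSC201, the rhaI2 half-site upstream of the promoter was exchanged for a second rhaI1, creating an enhanced RhaS binding site. A T7 gene 10 stem loop was also added downstream so that it forms a 5′ extension of the mRNA, intended to enhance expression. Neither the promoter nor these two modifications appear in the automated feature table, so their positions are not given. No insert is present. How a target-gene fragment is cloned to direct integration is not detailed, but the intended use is rhamnose-controlled expression of chromosomal genes with improved dynamic range.
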