Features (pLannotate 1.2.2; 16 found; start..end, strand, type, name):
      1..389     +  rep_origin     R6K γ ori: γ replication origin from E. coli plasmid R6K; requires the R6K initiator protein pi for replication
    424..440     +  protein_bind   lac operator: The lac repressor binds to the lac operator to inhibit transcription in E. coli. This inhibition can be relieved by adding lactose or isopropyl-β-D-thiogalactopyranoside (IPTG). lac repressor encoded by lacI
    818..1654    +  CDS            rhaS: positive regulator of the rhaB promoter; E. coli rhaS; activated by L-rhamnose
   1728..2576    +  CDS            rhaR: transcriptional activator of rhaR and rhaS; E. coli rhaR; needed for rhamnose-dependent activation of the rhaB promoter
   2605..2633    +  promoter       Pc promoter: intI1 (promoter lies within the coding sequence); class 1 integron promoter
   2809..2875    +  ncRNA          AAC AAD leader (fragment): Accession: RF02912 - putative aminoglycoside riboswitch / attI site
   2959..3195    +  CDS            TpR: E. coli plasmid-associated dihydrofolate reductase; dhfrIIb from plasmid R388; confers resistance to trimethoprim
   3213..3300    -  CDS            TcR (fragment): tetracycline efflux protein; tet; confers resistance to tetracycline
   3310..3329    +  promoter       tet promoter (fragment): E. coli promoter for tetracycline efflux protein gene
   3362..3442    -  misc_feature   bom (fragment): basis of mobility region from pBR322
   3544..3584    -  CDS            rop (fragment): Rop protein, which maintains plasmids at low copy number; rop
   3583..3771    -  CDS            TcR (fragment): tetracycline efflux protein; tet; confers resistance to tetracycline
   3762..4163    -  CDS            traK: TRAK4_ECOLX - Experimental evidence at protein level: Swiss-Prot protein existence level 1. From Escherichia coli.
   4389..4498    +  oriT           oriT: incP origin of transfer
   4531..4902    +  CDS            traJ: oriT-recognizing protein; traJ
   4940..5506    +  CDS            traI (fragment): TRAI6_ECOLX - Experimental evidence at protein level: Swiss-Prot protein existence level 1. The initiation process of transfer DNA synthesis requires the interaction of at least three plasmid-specific components (TraH, I, and J) at the transfer origin resulting in the assembly of a specialised nucleoprotein complex - the relaxosome. Site- and strand-specific cleavage at the transfer origin is dependent on TraI and TraJ. From Escherichia coli.
>Addgene plasmid #164227 | pSC201plus | addgene full sequence | sequence record 325697 | Addgene NGS Result
GATCTGAAGATCAGCAGTTCAACCTGTTGATAGTACGTACTAAGCTCTCATGTTTCACGTACTAAGCTCT
CATGTTTAACGTACTAAGCTCTCATGTTTAACGAACTAAACCCTCATGGCTAACGTACTAAGCTCTCATG
GCTAACGTACTAAGCTCTCATGTTTCACGTACTAAGCTCTCATGTTTGAACAATAAAATTAATATAAATC
AGCAACTTAAATAGCCTCTAAGGTTTTAAGTTTTATAAGAAAAAAAAGAATATATAAGGCTTTTAAAGCT
TTTAAGGTTTAACGGTTGTGGACAACAAGCCAGGGATGTAACACACTGAGAAGCCCTTAGAGCCTCTCAA
AGCAATTTTGAGTGACACAGGAACACTTAACGGCTGACATGGGAATTCCACATGTGGAATTCCACATGTG
GAATTGTGAGCGGATAACAATTTGTGGAATTCCCGGGAGAGCTCGATATCGCATGCGGTACCTCTAGAAG
AAGCTTGGGATCCATATGTGATCCTGCTGAATTTCACTAGAGGGAAACCGTTGTGGTCTCCCTTACGACC
AGTCTAAAAAGCGCCTGAATTCGCGACCTTTCCCTGGTTGCCAGGAAAATGGGCCATTGGCAACCAGGGA
AAGATGAACGTGATGATGTTCACAATTTGCTGAATTGTGGTGATGTGATGCTCACCGCATTTCCTGAAAA
TTCACGCTGTATCTTGAAAAATCGACGTTTTTTACGTGGTTTTCCGTCGAAAATTTAAGGTAAGAACCTG
ACCTCGTGATTACTATTTCGCCGTGTTGACGACATCAGGAGGCCAGTATGACCGTATTACATAGTGTGGA
TTTTTTTCCGTCTGGTAACGCGTCCGTGGCGATAGAACCCCGGCTCCCGCAGGCGGATTTTCCTGAACAT
CATCATGATTTTCATGAAATTGTGATTGTCGAACATGGCACGGGTATTCATGTGTTTAATGGGCAGCCCT
ATACCATCACCGGTGGCACGGTCTGTTTCGTACGCGATCATGATCGGCATCTGTATGAACATACCGATAA
TCTGTGTCTGACCAATGTGCTGTATCGCTCGCCGGATCGATTTCAGTTTCTCGCCGGGCTGGATCAGTTG
CTGCCACAAGAGCTGGATGGGCAGTATCCGTCTCACTGGCGCGTTAACCACAGCGTATTGCAGCAGGTGC
GACAGCTGGTTGCACAGATGGAACAGCAGGAAGGGGAAAATGATTTACCCTCGACCGCCAGTCGCGAGAT
CTTGTTTATGCAATTACTGCTCTTGCTGCGTAAAAGCAGTTTGCAGGAGAACCTGGAAAACAGCGCATCA
CGTCTCAACTTGCTTCTGGCCTGGCTGGAGGACCATTTTGCCGATGAGGTGAATTGGGATGCCGTGGCGG
ATCAATTTTCTCTTTCACTGCGTACGCTACATCGGCAGCTTAAGCAGCAAACGGGACTGACGCCTCAGCG
ATACCTGAACCGCCTGCGACTGATGAAAGCCCGACATCTGCTACGCCACAGCGAGGCCAGCGTTACTGAC
ATCGCCTATCGCTGTGGATTCAGCGACAGTAACCACTTTTCGACGCTTTTTCGCCGAGAGTTTAACTGGT
CACCGCGTGATATTCGCCAGGGACGGGATGGCTTTCTGCAATAACGCGAATCTTCTCAACGTATTTGTAC
GCCATATTGCGAATAATCAACTTCGTTCTCTGGCCGAGGTAGCCACGGTGGCGCATCAGTTAAAACTTCT
CAAAGATGATTTTTTTGCCAGCGACCAGCAGGCAGTCGCTGTGGCTGACCGTTATCCGCAAGATGTCTTT
GCTGAACATACACATGATTTTTGTGAGCTGGTGATTGTCTGGCGCGGTAATGGCCTGCATGTACTCAACG
ATCGCCCTTATCGCATTACCCGTGGCGATCTCTTTTACATTCATGCTGACGATAAACACTCCTACGCTTC
CGTTAACGATCTGGTTTTGCAGAATATTATTTATTGCCCGGAGCGTCTGAAGCTGAATCTTGACTGGCAG
GGGGCGATTCCGGGATTTAACGCCAGCGCAGGGCAACCACACTGGCGCTTAGGTAGCATGGGGATGGCGC
AGGCGCGGCAGGTTATCGGTCAGCTTGAGCATGAAAGTAGTCAGCATGTGCCGTTTGCTAACGAAATGGC
TGAGTTGCTGTTCGGGCAGTTGGTGATGTTGCTGAATCGCCATCGTTACACCAGTGATTCGTTGCCGCCA
ACATCCAGCGAAACGTTGCTGGATAAGCTGATTACCCGGCTGGCGGCTAGCCTGAAAAGTCCCTTTGCGC
TGGATAAATTTTGTGATGAGGCATCGTGCAGTGAGCGCGTTTTGCGTCAGCAATTTCGCCAGCAGACTGG
AATGACCATCAATCAATATCTGCGACAGGTCAGAGTGTGTCATGCGCAATATCTTCTCCAGCATAGCCGC
CTGTTAATCAGTGATATTTCGACCGAATGTGGCTTTGAAGATAGTAACTATTTTTCGGTGGTGTTTACCC
GGGAAACCGGGATGACGCCCAGCCAGTGGCGTCATCTCAATTCGCAGAAAGATTAAATGCATCGATGAGC
TCGCACGAACCCAGTTGACATAAGCCTGTTCGGTTCGTAAACTGTAATGCAAGTAGCGTATGCGCTCACG
CAACTGGTCCAGAACCTTGACCGAACGCAGCGGTGGTAACGGCGCAGTGGCGGTTTTCATGGCTTGTTAT
GACTGTTTTTTTGTACAGTCTATGCCTCGGGCATCCAAGCAGCAAGCGCGTTACGCCGTGGGTCGATGTT
TGATGTTATGGAGCAGCAACGATGTTACGCAGCAGGGCAGTCGCCCTAAAACAAAGTTAGGCAGCCGTTG
TGCTGGTGCTTTCTGATAGTTGTTGTGGGGTAGGCAGTCAGAGCTCGATTTGCTTGTCGCCATAATAGAT
TCACAAGAAGGATTCGACATGGGTCAAAGTAGCGATGAAGCCAACGCTCCCGTTGCAGGGCAGTTTGCGC
TTCCCCTGAGTGCCACCTTTGGCTTAGGGGATCGCGTACGCAAGAAATCTGGTGCCGCTTGGCAGGGTCA
AGTCGTCGGTTGGTATTGCACAAAACTCACTCCTGAAGGCTATGCGGTCGAGTCCGAATCCCACCCAGGC
TCAGTGCAAATTTATCCTGTGGCTGCACTTGAACGTGTGGCCTAAGCGATATCTTAGGATCTCCCATCGG
TGATGTCGGCGATATAGGCGCCAGCAACCGCACCTGTGGCGCCGGTGATGCCGGCCACGATGCGTCCGGC
GTAGAGGATCTGCTCATGTTTGACAGCTTATCATCGATTTCGTTCCACTGAGCGTCAGACCCCGTCTCGA
GTCTCAGTACAATCTGCTCTGATGCCGCATAGTTAAGCCAGTATACACTCCGCTATCGCTACGTGACTGG
GTCATGGCTGCGCCCCGACACCCGCCAACACCCGCTGACGCGCCCTGACGGGCTTGCCTGCTCCCGGCAT
CCGCTTACAGACAAGCTGTGACCGTCTCCGGGAGCTGCATGTGTCAGAGGTTTTCACCGTCATCACCGAA
ACGCGCGAGGCAGCAAGGAGATGGCGCCCAACAGTCCCCCGGCCACGGGGCCTGCCACCATACCCACGCC
GAAACAAGCGCTCATGAGCCCGAAGTGGCGAGCCCGATCTTCCCCATCGGTGATGTCGGCGATATAGGCG
CCAGCAACCGCACCTGTGGCGCCGGTGATGCCGGCCACGATGCGTCCGGCGTAGAGGATCCTTTTTGTCC
GGTGTTGGGTTGAAGGTGAAGCCGGTCGGGGCCGCAGCGGGGGCCGGCTTTTCAGCCTTGCCCCCCTGCT
TCGGCCGCCGTGGCTCCGGCGTCTTGGGTGCCGGCGCGGGTTCCGCAGCCTTGGCCTGCGGTGCGGGCAC
ATCGGCGGGCTTGGCCTTGATGTGCCGCCTGGCGTGCGAGCGGAACGTCTCGTAGGAGAACTTGACCTTC
CCCGTTTCCCGCATGTGCTCCCAAATGGTGACGAGCGCATAGCCGGACGCTAACGCCGCCTCGACATCCG
CCCTCACCGCCAGGAACGCAACCGCAGCCTCATCACGCCGGCGCTTCTTGGCCGCGCGGGATTCAACCCA
CTCGGCCAGCTCGTCGGTGTAGCTCTTTGGCATCGTCTCTCGCCTGTCCCCTCAGTTCAGTAATTTCCTG
CATTTGCCTGTTTCCAGTCGGTAGATATTCCACAAAACAGCAGGGAAGCAGCGCTTTTCCGCTGCATAAC
CCTGCTTCGGGGTCATTATAGCGATTTTTTCGGTATATCCATCCTTTTTCGCACGATATACAGGATTTTG
CCAAAGGGTTCGTGTAGACTTTCCTTGGTGTATCCAACGGCGTCAGCCGGGCAGGATAGGTGAAGTAGGC
CCACCCGCGAGCGGGTGTTCCTTCTTCACTGTCCCTTATTCGCACCTGGCGGTGCTCAACGGGAATCCTG
CTCTGCGAGGCTGGCCGGCTACCGCCGGCGTAACAGATGAGGGCAAGCGGATGGCTGATGAAACCAAGCC
AACCAGGAAGGGCAGCCCACCTATCAAGGTGTACTGCCTTCCAGACGAACGAAGAGCGATTGAGGAAAAG
GCGGCGGCGGCCGGCATGAGCCTGTCGGCCTACCTGCTGGCCGTCGGCCAGGGCTACAAAATCACGGGCG
TCGTGGACTATGAGCACGTCCGCGAGCTGGCCCGCATCAATGGCGACCTGGGCCGCCTGGGCGGCCTGCT
GAAACTCTGGCTCACCGACGACCCGCGCACGGCGCGGTTCGGTGATGCCACGATCCTCGCCCTGCTGGCG
AAGATCGAAGAGAAGCAGGACGAGCTTGGCAAGGTCATGATGGGCGTGGTCCGCCCGAGGGCAGAGCCAT
GACTTTTTTAGCCGCTAAAACGGCCGGGGGGTGCGCGTGATTGCCAAGCACGTCCCCATGCGCTCCATCA
AGAAGAGCGACTTCGCGGAGCTGGTGAAGTACATCACCGACGAGCAAGGCAAGACCGAGCGCCTGGGTCA
CGTGCGCGTCACGAACTGCGAGGCAAACACCCTGCCCGCTGTCATGGCCGAGGTGATGGCGACCCAGCAC
GGCAACACCCGTTCCGAGGCCGACAAGACCTATCACCTGCTGGTTAGCTTCCGCGCGGGAGAGAAGCCCG
ACGCGGAGACGTTGCGCGCGATTGAGGACCGCATCTGCGCTGGGCTTGGCTTCGCCGAGCATCAGCGCGT
CAGTGCCGTGCATCACGACACCGACAACCTGCACATCCATATCGCCATCAACAAGATTCACCCGACCCGA
AACACCATCCATGAGCCGTATCGGGCCTACCGCGCCCTCGCTGACCTCTGCGCGACGCTCGAACGGGACT
ACGGGCTTGAGCGTGACAATCACGAAACGCGGCAGCGCGTTTCCGAGAACCGCGCGAACGACATGGAGCG
GCACGCGGGCGTGGAAAGCCTGGTCGGCTGGATCCGGCCACGATGCGTCCGGCGTAGAG
